>Addgene plasmid #214419 | NFAST(low)-Halo-ER | addgene full sequence | sequence record 426351 | Addgene NGS Result
AACCCGGACCTGATCGGCAGCGAGATCGCGCGCTGGCTGTCGACGCTCGAGATTTCCGGCATGTACAAGT
CCGGACTCAGATCTCGAGCTCAAGCTTCGATCACCACCGTGGAGTCCAACTCCTCCTGGTGGACCAACTG
GGTGATCCCCGCCATCTCCGCCCTGGTGGTGGCCCTGATGTACCGCCTGTACATGGCCGAGGACTAAGGA
TCCACCGGATCTAGATAACTGATCATAATCAGCCATACCACATTTGTAGAGGTTTTACTTGCTTTAAAAA
ACCTCCCACACCTCCCCCTGAACCTGAAACATAAAATGAATGCAATTGTTGTTGTTAACTTGTTTATTGC
AGCTTATAATGGTTACAAATAAAGCAATAGCATCACAAATTTCACAAATAAAGCATTTTTTTCACTGCAT
TCTAGTTGTGGTTTGTCCAAACTCATCAATGTATCTTAACGCGTAAATTGTAAGCGTTAATATTTTGTTA
AAATTCGCGTTAAATTTTTGTTAAATCAGCTCATTTTTTAACCAATAGGCCGAAATCGGCAAAATCCCTT
ATAAATCAAAAGAATAGACCGAGATAGGGT
[37 nt withheld, positions 591-627]
AAAGAACGTGGACTCCAACGTCAAAGG
[49 nt withheld, positions 655-703]
T
[91 nt withheld, positions 705-795]
G
[124 nt withheld, positions 797-920]
CAGGTGGCACTTTTCGGGGAAATGTGCGCGGAACCCCTATTTGTTTATTTTTCTAAATACATTCAAATAT
GTATCCGCTCATGAGACAATAACCCTGATAAATGCTTCAATAATATTGAAAAAGGAAGAGTCCTGAGGCG
GAAAGAACCAGCTGTGGAATGTGTGTCAGTTAGGGTGTGGAAAGTCCCCAGGCTCCCCAGCAGGCAGAAG
TATGCAAAGCATGCATCTCAATTAGTCAGCAACCAGGTGTGGAAAGTCCCCAGGCTCCCCAGCAGGCAGA
AGTATGCAAAGCATGCATCTCAATTAGTCAGCAACCATAGTCCCGCCCCTAACTCCGCCCATCCCGCCCC
TAACTCCGCCCAGTTCCGCCCATTCTCCGCCCCATGGCTGACTAATTTTTTTTATTTATGCAGAGGCCGA
GGCCGCCTCGGCCTCTGAGCTATTCCAGAAGTAGTGAGGAGGCTTTTTTGGAGGCCTAGGCTTTTGCAAA
GATCGATCAAGAGACAGGATGAGGATCGTTTCGCATGATTGAACAAGATGGATTGCACGCAGGTTCTCCG
GCCGCTTGGGTGGAGAGGCTATTCGGCTATGACTGGGCACAACAGACAATCGGCTGCTCTGATGCCGCCG
TGTTCCGGCTGTCAGCGCAGGGGCGCCCGGTTCTTTTTGTCAAGACCGACCTGTCCGGTGCCCTGAATGA
ACTGCAAGACGAGGCAGCGCGGCTATCGTGGCTGGCCACGACGGGCGTTCCTTGCGCAGCTGTGCTCGAC
GTTGTCACTGAAGCGGGAAGGGACTGGCTGCTATTGGGCGAAGTGCCGGGGCAGGATCTCCTGTCATCTC
ACCTTGCTCCTGCCGAGAAAGTATCCATCATGGCTGATGCAATGCGGCGGCTGCATACGCTTGATCCGGC
TACCTGCCCATTCGACCACCAAGCGAAACATCGCATCGAGCGAGCACGTACTCGGATGGAAGCCGGTCTT
GTCGATCAGGATGATCTGGACGAAGAGCATCAGGGGCTCGCGCCAGCCGAACTGTTCGCCAGGCTCAAGG
CGAGCATGCCCGACGGCGAGGATCTCGTCGTGACCCATGGCGATGCCTGCTTGCCGAATATCATGGTGGA
AAATGGCCGCTTTTCTGGATTCATCGACTGTGGCCGGCTGGGTGTGGCGGACCGCTATCAGGACATAGCG
TTGGCTACCCGTGATATTGCTGAAGAGCTTGGCGGCGAATGGGCTGACCGCTTCCTCGTGCTTTACGGTA
TCGCCGCTCCCGATTCGCAGCGCATCGCCTTCTATCGCCTTCTTGACGAGTTCTTCTGAGCGGGACTCTG
GGGTTCGAAATGACCGACCAAGCGACGCCCAACCTGCCATCACGAGATTTCGATTCCACCGCCGCCTTCT
ATGAAAGGTTGGGCTTCGGAATCGTTTTCCGGGACGCCGGCTGGATGATCCTCCAGCGCGGGGATCTCAT
GCTGGAGTTCTTCGCCCACCCTAGGGGGAGGCTAACTGAAACACGGAAGGAGACAATACCGGAAGGAACC
CGCGCTATGACGGCAATAAAAAGACAGAATAAAACGCACGGTGTTGGGTCGTTTGTTCATAAACGCGGGG
TTCGGTCCCAGGGCTGGCACTCTGTCGATACCCCACCGAGACCCCATTGGGGCCAATACGCCCGCGTTTC
TTCCTTTTCCCCACCCCACCCCCCAAGTTCGGGTGAAGGCCCAGGGCTCGCAGCCAACGTCGGGGCGGCA
GGCCCTGCCATAGCCTCAGGTTACTCATATATACTTTAGATTGATTTAAAACTTCATTTTTAATTTAAAA
GGATCTAGGTGAAGATCCTTTTTGATAATCTCATGACCAAAATCCCTTAACGTGAGTTTTCGTTCCACTG
AGCGTCAGACCCCGTAGAAAAGATCAAAGGATCTTCTTGAGATCCTTTTTTTCTGCGCGTAATCTGCTGC
TTGCAAACAAAAAAACCACCGCTACCAGCGGTGGTTTGTTTGCCGGATCAAGAGCTACCAACTCTTTTTC
CGAAGGTAACTGGCTTCAGCAGAGCGCAGATACCAAATACTGTTCTTCTAGTGTAGCCGTAGTTAGGCCA
CCACTTCAAGAACTCTGTAGCACCGCCTACATACCTCGCTCTGCTAATCCTGTTACCAGTGGCTGCTGCC
AGTGGCGATAAGTCGTGTCTTACCGGGTTGGACTCAAGACGATAGTTACCGGATAAGGCGCAGCGGTCGG
GCTGAACGGGGGGTTCGTGCACACAGCCCAGCTTGGAGCGAACGACCTACACCGAACTGAGATACCTACA
GCGTGAGCTATGAGAAAGCGCCACGCTTCCCGAAGGGAGAAAGGCGGACAGGTATCCGGTAAGCGGCAGG
GTCGGAACAGGAGAGCGCACGAGGGAGCTTCCAGGGGGAAACGCCTGGTATCTTTATAGTCCTGTCGGGT
TTCGCCACCTCTGACTTGAGCGTCGATTTTTGTGATGCTCGTCAGGGGGGCGGAGCCTATGGAAAAACGC
CAGCAACGCGGCCTTTTTACGGTTCCTGGCCTTTTGCTGGCCTTTTGCTCACATGTTCTTTCCTGCGTTA
TCCCCTGATTCTGTGGATAACCGTATTACCGCCATGCATTAGTTATTAATAGTAATCAATTACGGGGTCA
TTAGTTCATAGCCCATATATGGAGTTCCGCGTTACATAACTTACGGTAAATGGCCCGCCTGGCTGACCGC
CCAACGACCCCCGCCCATTGACGTCAATAATGACGTATGTTCCCATAGTAACGCCAATAGGGACTTTCCA
TTGACGTCAATGGGTGGAGTATTTACGGTAAACTGCCCACTTGGCAGTACATCAAGTGTATCATATGCCA
AGTACGCCCCCTATTGACGTCAATGACGGTAAATGGCCCGCCTGGCATTATGCCCAGTACATGACCTTAT
GGGACTTTCCTACTTGGCAGTACATCTACGTATTAGTCATCGCTATTACCATGGTGATGCGGTTTTGGCA
GTACATCAATGGGCGTGGATAGCGGTTTGACTCACGGGGATTTCCAAGTCTCCACCCCATTGACGTCAAT
GGGAGTTTGTTTTGGCACCAAAATCAACGGGACTTTCCAAAATGTCGTAACAACTCCGCCCCATTGACGC
AAATGGGCGGTAGGCGTGTACGGTGGGAGGTCTATATAAGCAGAGCTGGTTTAGTGAACCGTCAGATCCG
CTAGCCACCATGGAGACCGTGAGATTCGGCGGCGACGACATCGAGAACAGCCTGGCCAAGATGGACGACA
AGGCCCTGGACAAGCTGGCCTTCGGCGCCATCCAGCTGGACGGCAACGGCAAGATCATCCACTACAACGC
CGCCGAGGGCACCATCACCGGCAGAGACCCCAAGACCGTGATCGGCAAGAACTTCTTCACCGACGTGGCC
CCCGGCACCCAGAGCAAGGAGTTCCAGGGCAGATTCAAGGAGGGCGTGCAGAAGGGCGACCTGAACACCA
TGTTCGAGTGGATGATCCCCACCAGCAGAGGCCCCACCAAGGTGAAGGTGCACATGAAGAAGGCCATGAC
CTCCGGAGGAGGCGGCAGCGGCGGAGGGGGATCTCTACCGGTCGCCACCATGGCAGAAATCGGTACTGGC
TTTCCATTCGACCCCCATTATGTGGAAGTCCTGGGCGAGCGCATGCACTACGTCGATGTTGGTCCGCGCG
ATGGCACCCCTGTGCTGTTCCTGCACGGTAACCCGACCTCCTCCTACGTGTGGCGCAACATCATCCCGCA
TGTTGCACCGACCCATCGCTGCATTGCTCCAGACCTGATCGGTATGGGCAAATCCGACAAACCAGACCTG
GGTTATTTCTTCGACGACCACGTCCGCTTCATGGATGCCTTCATCGAAGCCCTGGGTCTGGAAGAGGTCG
TCCTGGTCATTCACGACTGGGGCTCCGCTCTGGGTTTCCACTGGGCCAAGCGCAATCCAGAGCGCGTCAA
AGGTATTGCATTTATGGAGTTCATCCGCCCTATCCCGACCTGGGACGAATGGCCAGAATTTGCCCGCGAG
ACCTTCCAGGCCTTCCGCACCACCGACGTCGGCCGCAAGCTGATCATCGATCAGAACGTTTTTATCGAGG
GTACGCTGCCGATGGGTGTCGTCCGCCCGCTGACTGAAGTCGAGATGGACCATTACCGCGAGCCGTTCCT
GAATCCTGTTGACCGCGAGCCACTGTGGCGCTTCCCAAACGAGCTGCCAATCGCCGGTGAGCCAGCGAAC
ATCGTCGCGCTGGTCGAAGAATACATGGACTGGCTGCACCAGTCCCCTGTCCCGAAGCTGCTGTTCTGGG
GCACCCCAGGCGTTCTGATCCCACCGGCCGAAGCCGCTCGCCTGGCCAAAAGCCTGCCTAACTGCAAGGC
TGTGGACATCGGCCCGGGTCTGAATCTGCTGCAAGAAGAC
Features (pLannotate 1.2.2; 15 found; start..end, strand, type, name):
     67..204     +  CDS            CYB5A (fragment): CYB5_RABIT - Also known as CYB5. Experimental evidence at protein level: Swiss-Prot protein existence level 1. Cytochrome b5 is a membrane-bound hemoprotein functioning as an electron carrier for several membrane-bound oxygenases. From Oryctolagus cuniculus (Rabbit).
    230..314     +  CDS            large T antigen (fragment): large T antigen from SV40 (simian virus 40)
    337..458     +  polyA_signal   SV40 poly(A) signal: SV40 polyadenylation signal
    492..920     -  rep_origin     f1 ori (sequence partly withheld): f1 bacteriophage origin of replication; arrow indicates direction of (+) strand synthesis
    947..1051    +  promoter       AmpR promoter: bla
   1053..1410    +  promoter       SV40 promoter: SV40 enhancer and early promoter
   1445..2239    +  CDS            NeoR/KanR: aminoglycoside phosphotransferase from Tn5; aph(3')-II (or nptII); confers resistance to neomycin, kanamycin, and G418 (Geneticin®)
   2260..2412    +  CDS            ble (fragment): BLE_KLEPN - Experimental evidence at protein level: Swiss-Prot protein existence level 1. Binding protein with a strong affinity to the bleomycin family of antibiotics. Binds to CL990; an antimitotic-antibiotic compound. From Klebsiella pneumoniae.
   2471..2518    +  polyA_signal   HSV TK poly(A) signal: herpes simplex virus thymidine kinase polyadenylation signal (Cole and Stacy, 1985)
   2609..2625    -  polyA_signal   bGH poly(A) signal (fragment): bovine growth hormone polyadenylation signal
   2847..3435    +  rep_origin     ori: high-copy-number ColE1/pMB1/pBR322/pUC origin of replication
   3610..3913    +  enhancer       CMV enhancer: human cytomegalovirus immediate early enhancer
   3914..4117    +  promoter       CMV promoter: human cytomegalovirus (CMV) immediate early promoter
   4150..4491    +  CDS            pyp (fragment): PYP_HALHA - Experimental evidence at protein level: Swiss-Prot protein existence level 1. Photoactive blue light protein. Probably functions as a photoreceptor for a negative phototaxis response. From Halorhodospira halophila (Ectothiorhodospira halophila).
   4540..60      +  CDS            HaloTag® (across the origin): modified bacterial dehalogenase that forms covalent bonds with chloroalkane derivatives
