[The description below was written by a language model from this plasmid's Addgene catalogue record and pLannotate feature annotations shown in this document.]
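Description:
NFAST(low)-Halo-ER is a 5,370-nt mammalian expression plasmid that places a low-affinity version of NFAST, the N-terminal fragment of the split fluorogenic reporter FAST, on the endoplasmic reticulum as a fusion with HaloTag. It derives from a backbone recorded as NFAST-Halo-ERM. A CMV enhancer/promoter drives a single open reading frame. The insert, named RspA-N in the record, sits between NheI and AgeI sites. The annotation software detects it as a fragment related to photoactive yellow protein, the family from which FAST-type reporters were engineered. It is followed by HaloTag, a modified dehalogenase that covalently binds chloroalkane ligands, and then by a fragment matching rabbit cytochrome b5. This fragment presumably supplies the ER membrane-targeting sequence named in the construct, although the record does not describe the anchor explicitly. An SV40 polyadenylation signal terminates the transcript.

Propagation in E. coli relies on a high-copy ColE1/pUC-type origin, and an f1 origin is also present. A single NeoR/KanR (Tn5 aminoglycoside phosphotransferase) gene lies behind tandem bacterial (AmpR) and SV40 early promoters and ends with an HSV TK poly(A) signal. It gives kanamycin selection in bacteria and could support G418 selection in mammalian cells. The short ble, large T antigen and bGH poly(A) hits are fragmentary matches that appear to be backbone remnants rather than functional elements.

The plasmid belongs to a fluorogenic complementation tool kit built to study lipid droplet–organelle interactions. The ER-anchored NFAST half would be expected to complement a partner fragment on an apposed organelle and generate signal at contact sites. The low-affinity variant presumably reduces self-driven assembly, though the record does not state this. The HaloTag allows independent labelling of the ER-localized fusion.
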