Addgene plasmid #214419: NFAST(low)-Halo-ER
Purpose: ER localization of low-affinity NFAST fused to Halo-ER
Depositing lab: Chi-Lun Chang. Depositing organization: St. Jude Children's Research Hospital. Publication: A fluorogenic complementation tool kit for interrogating lipid droplet-organelle interaction. Li X, Gamuyao R, Wu ML, Cho WJ, King SV, Petersen RA, Stabley DR, Lindow C, Climer LK, Shirinifard A, Ferrara F, Throm RE, Robinson CG, Zhou Y, Carisey AF, Tebo AG, Chang CL. J Cell Biol. 2024 Sep 2;223(9):e202311126. doi: 10.1083/jcb.202311126. Epub 2024 Jul 1. PubMed 38949658.
Backbone
  Vector backbone: NFAST-Halo-ERM
  Vector type: Mammalian Expression
Growth in bacteria
  Bacterial resistance: Kanamycin, 50 μg/mL
  Growth temperature: 37°C
  Growth strain: DH5alpha
  Copy number: Unknown
Gene/Insert
  Gene/Insert name: RspA-N
  Species: Other
  Promoter: CMV
  Tag / fusion protein: Halo (C terminal on insert)
  Cloning method: Restriction Enzyme; 5′ cloning site NheI (unknown if destroyed); 3′ cloning site AgeI (unknown if destroyed)
Terms and licenses: Academic/Nonprofit Terms; Industry Terms: Not Available to Industry
How to cite: NFAST(low)-Halo-ER was a gift from Chi-Lun Chang (Addgene plasmid # 214419 ; http://n2t.net/addgene:214419 ; RRID:Addgene_214419)
